>Addgene plasmid #171512 | pX330A-Prdm14-L4-#2 | addgene full sequence | sequence record 337696 | Addgene NGS Result
GAGGGCCTATTTCCCATGATTCCTTCATATTTGCATATACGATACAAGGCTGTTAGAGAGATAATTGGAA
TTAATTTGACTGTAAACACAAAGATATTAGTACAAAATACGTGACGTAGAAAGTAATAATTTCTTGGGTA
GTTTGCAGTTTTAAAATTATGTTTTAAAATGGACTATCATATGCTTACCGTAACTTGAAAGTATTTCGAT
TTCTTGGCTTTATATATCTTGTGGAAAGGACGAAACACCGGGTCTATCTGGCTCCGTTGCGTTTTAGAGC
TAGAAATAGCAAGTTAAAATAAGGCTAGTCCGTTATCAACTTGAAAAAGTGGCACCGAGTCGGTGCTTTT
TTGTTTTAGAGCTAGAAATAGCAAGTTAAAATAAGGCTAGTCCGTTTTTAGCGCGTGCGCCAATTCTGCA
GACAAATGGCTCTAGAGGTACCCGTTACATAACTTACGGTAAATGGCCCGCCTGGCTGACCGCCCAACGA
CCCCCGCCCATTGACGTCAATAGTAACGCCAATAGGGACTTTCCATTGACGTCAATGGGTGGAGTATTTA
CGGTAAACTGCCCACTTGGCAGTACATCAAGTGTATCATATGCCAAGTACGCCCCCTATTGACGTCAATG
ACGGTAAATGGCCCGCCTGGCATTGTGCCCAGTACATGACCTTATGGGACTTTCCTACTTGGCAGTACAT
CTACGTATTAGTCATCGCTATTACCATGGTCGAGGTGAGCCCCACGTTCTGCTTCACTCTCCCCATCTCC
CCCCCCTCCCCACCCCCAATTTTGTATTTATTTATTTTTTAATTATTTTGTGCAGCGATGGGGGCGGGGG
GGGGGGGGGGGGCGCGCCCAGGGGGGGGGGGGGGGGGGGGGGGGGGGGGGGGGGGGGGGGGCGGGGGGGG
GGGGGGGGCGCGCGCCAGGCGGGGCGGGGCGGGGCGAGGGGCGGGGCGGGGCGAGGCGGAGAGGTGCGGC
GGCAGCCAATCAGAGCGGCGCGCTCCGAAAGTTTCCTTTTATGGCGAGGCGGCGGCGGCGGCGGCCCTAT
AAAAAGCGAAGCGCGCGGCGGGCGGGAGTCGCTGCGCGCTGCCTTCGCCCCGTGCCCCGCTCCGCCGCCG
CCTCGCGCCGCCCGCCCCGGCTCTGACTGACCGCGTTACTCCCACAGGTGAGCGGGCGGGACGGCCCTTC
TCCTCCGGGCTGTAATTAGCTGAGCAAGAGGTAAGGGTTTAAGGGATGGTTGGTTGGTGGGGTATTAATG
TTTAATTACCTGGAGCACCTGCCTGAAATCACTTTTTTTCAGGTTGGACCGGTGCCACCATGGACTATAA
GGACCACGACGGAGACTACAAGGATCATGATATTGATTACAAAGACGATGACGATAAGATGGCCCCAAAG
AAGAAGCGGAAGGTCGGTATCCACGGAGTCCCAGCAGCCGACAAGAAGTACAGCATCGGCCTGGACATCG
GCACCAACTCTGTGGGCTGGGCCGTGATCACCGACGAGTACAAGGTGCCCAGCAAGAAATTCAAGGTGCT
GGGCAACACCGACCGGCACAGCATCAAGAAGAACCTGATCGGAGCCCTGCTGTTCGACAGCGGCGAAACA
GCCGAGGCCACCCGGCTGAAGAGAACCGCCAGAAGAAGATACACCAGACGGAAGAACCGGATCTGCTATC
TGCAAGAGATCTTCAGCAACGAGATGGCCAAGGTGGACGACAGCTTCTTCCACAGACTGGAAGAGTCCTT
CCTGGTGGAAGAGGATAAGAAGCACGAGCGGCACCCCATCTTCGGCAACATCGTGGACGAGGTGGCCTAC
CACGAGAAGTACCCCACCATCTACCACCTGAGAAAGAAACTGGTGGACAGCACCGACAAGGCCGACCTGC
GGCTGATCTATCTGGCCCTGGCCCACATGATCAAGTTCCGGGGCCACTTCCTGATCGAGGGCGACCTGAA
CCCCGACAACAGCGACGTGGACAAGCTGTTCATCCAGCTGGTGCAGACCTACAACCAGCTGTTCGAGGAA
AACCCCATCAACGCCAGCGGCGTGGACGCCAAGGCCATCCTGTCTGCCAGACTGAGCAAGAGCAGACGGC
TGGAAAATCTGATCGCCCAGCTGCCCGGCGAGAAGAAGAATGGCCTGTTCGGAAACCTGATTGCCCTGAG
CCTGGGCCTGACCCCCAACTTCAAGAGCAACTTCGACCTGGCCGAGGATGCCAAACTGCAGCTGAGCAAG
GACACCTACGACGACGACCTGGACAACCTGCTGGCCCAGATCGGCGACCAGTACGCCGACCTGTTTCTGG
CCGCCAAGAACCTGTCCGACGCCATCCTGCTGAGCGACATCCTGAGAGTGAACACCGAGATCACCAAGGC
CCCCCTGAGCGCCTCTATGATCAAGAGATACGACGAGCACCACCAGGACCTGACCCTGCTGAAAGCTCTC
GTGCGGCAGCAGCTGCCTGAGAAGTACAAAGAGATTTTCTTCGACCAGAGCAAGAACGGCTACGCCGGCT
ACATTGACGGCGGAGCCAGCCAGGAAGAGTTCTACAAGTTCATCAAGCCCATCCTGGAAAAGATGGACGG
CACCGAGGAACTGCTCGTGAAGCTGAACAGAGAGGACCTGCTGCGGAAGCAGCGGACCTTCGACAACGGC
AGCATCCCCCACCAGATCCACCTGGGAGAGCTGCACGCCATTCTGCGGCGGCAGGAAGATTTTTACCCAT
TCCTGAAGGACAACCGGGAAAAGATCGAGAAGATCCTGACCTTCCGCATCCCCTACTACGTGGGCCCTCT
GGCCAGGGGAAACAGCAGATTCGCCTGGATGACCAGAAAGAGCGAGGAAACCATCACCCCCTGGAACTTC
GAGGAAGTGGTGGACAAGGGCGCTTCCGCCCAGAGCTTCATCGAGCGGATGACCAACTTCGATAAGAACC
TGCCCAACGAGAAGGTGCTGCCCAAGCACAGCCTGCTGTACGAGTACTTCACCGTGTATAACGAGCTGAC
CAAAGTGAAATACGTGACCGAGGGAATGAGAAAGCCCGCCTTCCTGAGCGGCGAGCAGAAAAAGGCCATC
GTGGACCTGCTGTTCAAGACCAACCGGAAAGTGACCGTGAAGCAGCTGAAAGAGGACTACTTCAAGAAAA
TCGAGTGCTTCGACTCCGTGGAAATCTCCGGCGTGGAAGATCGGTTCAACGCCTCCCTGGGCACATACCA
CGATCTGCTGAAAATTATCAAGGACAAGGACTTCCTGGACAATGAGGAAAACGAGGACATTCTGGAAGAT
ATCGTGCTGACCCTGACACTGTTTGAGGACAGAGAGATGATCGAGGAACGGCTGAAAACCTATGCCCACC
TGTTCGACGACAAAGTGATGAAGCAGCTGAAGCGGCGGAGATACACCGGCTGGGGCAGGCTGAGCCGGAA
GCTGATCAACGGCATCCGGGACAAGCAGTCCGGCAAGACAATCCTGGATTTCCTGAAGTCCGACGGCTTC
GCCAACAGAAACTTCATGCAGCTGATCCACGACGACAGCCTGACCTTTAAAGAGGACATCCAGAAAGCCC
AGGTGTCCGGCCAGGGCGATAGCCTGCACGAGCACATTGCCAATCTGGCCGGCAGCCCCGCCATTAAGAA
GGGCATCCTGCAGACAGTGAAGGTGGTGGACGAGCTCGTGAAAGTGATGGGCCGGCACAAGCCCGAGAAC
ATCGTGATCGAAATGGCCAGAGAGAACCAGACCACCCAGAAGGGACAGAAGAACAGCCGCGAGAGAATGA
AGCGGATCGAAGAGGGCATCAAAGAGCTGGGCAGCCAGATCCTGAAAGAACACCCCGTGGAAAACACCCA
GCTGCAGAACGAGAAGCTGTACCTGTACTACCTGCAGAATGGGCGGGATATGTACGTGGACCAGGAACTG
GACATCAACCGGCTGTCCGACTACGATGTGGACCATATCGTGCCTCAGAGCTTTCTGAAGGACGACTCCA
TCGACAACAAGGTGCTGACCAGAAGCGACAAGAACCGGGGCAAGAGCGACAACGTGCCCTCCGAAGAGGT
CGTGAAGAAGATGAAGAACTACTGGCGGCAGCTGCTGAACGCCAAGCTGATTACCCAGAGAAAGTTCGAC
AATCTGACCAAGGCCGAGAGAGGCGGCCTGAGCGAACTGGATAAGGCCGGCTTCATCAAGAGACAGCTGG
TGGAAACCCGGCAGATCACAAAGCACGTGGCACAGATCCTGGACTCCCGGATGAACACTAAGTACGACGA
GAATGACAAGCTGATCCGGGAAGTGAAAGTGATCACCCTGAAGTCCAAGCTGGTGTCCGATTTCCGGAAG
GATTTCCAGTTTTACAAAGTGCGCGAGATCAACAACTACCACCACGCCCACGACGCCTACCTGAACGCCG
TCGTGGGAACCGCCCTGATCAAAAAGTACCCTAAGCTGGAAAGCGAGTTCGTGTACGGCGACTACAAGGT
GTACGACGTGCGGAAGATGATCGCCAAGAGCGAGCAGGAAATCGGCAAGGCTACCGCCAAGTACTTCTTC
TACAGCAACATCATGAACTTTTTCAAGACCGAGATTACCCTGGCCAACGGCGAGATCCGGAAGCGGCCTC
TGATCGAGACAAACGGCGAAACCGGGGAGATCGTGTGGGATAAGGGCCGGGATTTTGCCACCGTGCGGAA
AGTGCTGAGCATGCCCCAAGTGAATATCGTGAAAAAGACCGAGGTGCAGACAGGCGGCTTCAGCAAAGAG
TCTATCCTGCCCAAGAGGAACAGCGATAAGCTGATCGCCAGAAAGAAGGACTGGGACCCTAAGAAGTACG
GCGGCTTCGACAGCCCCACCGTGGCCTATTCTGTGCTGGTGGTGGCCAAAGTGGAAAAGGGCAAGTCCAA
GAAACTGAAGAGTGTGAAAGAGCTGCTGGGGATCACCATCATGGAAAGAAGCAGCTTCGAGAAGAATCCC
ATCGACTTTCTGGAAGCCAAGGGCTACAAAGAAGTGAAAAAGGACCTGATCATCAAGCTGCCTAAGTACT
CCCTGTTCGAGCTGGAAAACGGCCGGAAGAGAATGCTGGCCTCTGCCGGCGAACTGCAGAAGGGAAACGA
ACTGGCCCTGCCCTCCAAATATGTGAACTTCCTGTACCTGGCCAGCCACTATGAGAAGCTGAAGGGCTCC
CCCGAGGATAATGAGCAGAAACAGCTGTTTGTGGAACAGCACAAGCACTACCTGGACGAGATCATCGAGC
AGATCAGCGAGTTCTCCAAGAGAGTGATCCTGGCCGACGCTAATCTGGACAAAGTGCTGTCCGCCTACAA
CAAGCACCGGGATAAGCCCATCAGAGAGCAGGCCGAGAATATCATCCACCTGTTTACCCTGACCAATCTG
GGAGCCCCTGCCGCCTTCAAGTACTTTGACACCACCATCGACCGGAAGAGGTACACCAGCACCAAAGAGG
TGCTGGACGCCACCCTGATCCACCAGAGCATCACCGGCCTGTACGAGACACGGATCGACCTGTCTCAGCT
GGGAGGCGACAAAAGGCCGGCGGCCACGAAAAAGGCCGGCCAGGCAAAAAAGAAAAAGTAAGAATTCCTA
GAGCTCGCTGATCAGCCTCGACTGTGCCTTCTAGTTGCCAGCCATCTGTTGTTTGCCCCTCCCCCGTGCC
TTCCTTGACCCTGGAAGGTGCCACTCCCACTGTCCTTTCCTAATAAAATGAGGAAATTGCATCGCATTGT
CTGAGTAGGTGTCATTCTATTCTGGGGGGTGGGGTGGGGCAGGACAGCAAGGGGGAGGATTGGGAAGAGA
ATAGCAGGCATGCTGGGGAGCGGCCGCAGGAACCCCTAGTGATGGAGTTGGCCACTCCCTCTCTGCGCGC
TCGCTCGCTCACTGAGGCCGGGCGACCAAAGGTCGCCCGACGCCCGGGCTTTGCCCGGGCGGCCTCAGTG
AGCGAGCGAGCGCGCAGCTGCCTGCAGGAAAGAGCCCACAACCCCTCACTTGGTGGGCCAGTCCTCTGAT
AGACTGTGTCCCCTGGATACCCGTATTCTAGAGCTAGCGAATTCGAATTTAAATCGGATCCGCGGCCGCG
AAGGATCTGCGATCGCTCCGGTGCCCGTCAGTGGGCAGAGCGCACATCGCCCACAGTCCCCGAGAAGTTG
GGGGGAGGGGTCGGCAATTGAACGGGTGCCTAGAGAAGGTGGCGCGGGGTAAACTGGGAAAGTGATGTCG
TGTACTGGCTCCGCCTTTTTCCCGAGGGTGGGGGAGAACCGTATATAAGTGCAGTAGTCGCCGTGAACGT
TCTTTTTCGCAACGGGTTTGCCGCCAGAACACAGCTGAAGCTTCGAGGGGCTCGCATCTCTCCTTCACGC
GCCCGCCGCCCTACCTGAGGCCGCCATCCACGCCGGTTGAGTCGCGTTCTGCCGCCTCCCGCCTGTGGTG
CCTCCTGAACTGCGTCCGCCGTCTAGGTAAGTTTAAAGCTCAGGTCGAGACCGGGCCTTTGTCCGGCGCT
CCCTTGGAGCCTACCTAGACTCAGCCGGCTCTCCACGCTTTGCCTGACCCTGCTTGCTCAACTCTACGTC
TTTGTTTCGTTTTCTGTTCTGCGCCGTTACAGATCCAAGCTGTGACCGGCGCCTACGCTAGACGCCACCA
TGGAGAGCGACGAGAGCGGCCTGCCCGCCATGGAGATCGAGTGCCGCATCACCGGCACCCTGAACGGCGT
GGAGTTCGAGCTGGTGGGCGGCGGAGAGGGCACCCCCAAGCAGGGCCGCATGACCAACAAGATGAAGAGC
ACCAAAGGCGCCCTGACCTTCAGCCCCTACCTGCTGAGCCACGTGATGGGCTACGGCTTCTACCACTTCG
GCACCTACCCCAGCGGCTACGAGAACCCCTTCCTGCACGCCATCAACAACGGCGGCTACACCAACACCCG
CATCGAGAAGTACGAGGACGGCGGCGTGCTGCACGTGAGCTTCAGCTACCGCTACGAGGCCGGCCGCGTG
ATCGGCGACTTCAAGGTGGTGGGCACCGGCTTCCCCGAGGACAGCGTGATCTTCACCGACAAGATCATCC
GCAGCAACGCCACCGTGGAGCACCTGCACCCCATGGGCGATAACGTGCTGGTGGGCAGCTTCGCCCGCAC
CTTCAGCCTGCGCGACGGCGGCTACTACAGCTTCGTGGTGGACAGCCACATGCACTTCAAGAGCGCCATC
CACCCCAGCATCCTGCAGAACGGGGGCCCCATGTTCGCCTTCCGCCGCGTGGAGGAGCTGCACAGCAACA
CCGAGCTGGGCATCGTGGAGTACCAGCACGCCTTCAAGACCCCCATCGCCTTCGCCAGATCCCGCGCTCA
GTCGTCCAATTCTGCCGTGGACGGCACCGCCGGACCCGGCTCCACCGGATCTCGCGAGGGCAGAGGAAGT
CTTCTAACATGCGGTGACGTGGAGGAGAATCCCGGCCCTATGACCGAGTACAAGCCCACGGTGCGCCTCG
CCACCCGCGACGACGTCCCCAGGGCCGTACGCACCCTCGCCGCCGCGTTCGCCGACTACCCCGCCACGCG
CCACACCGTCGATCCGGACCGCCACATCGAGCGGGTCACCGAGCTGCAAGAACTCTTCCTCACGCGCGTC
GGGCTCGACATCGGCAAGGTGTGGGTCGCGGACGACGGCGCCGCGGTGGCGGTCTGGACCACGCCGGAGA
GCGTCGAAGCGGGGGCGGTGTTCGCCGAGATCGGCCCGCGCATGGCCGAGTTGAGCGGTTCCCGGCTGGC
CGCGCAGCAACAGATGGAAGGCCTCCTGGCGCCGCACCGGCCCAAGGAGCCCGCGTGGTTCCTGGCCACC
GTCGGCGTCTCGCCCGACCACCAGGGCAAGGGTCTGGGCAGCGCCGTCGTGCTCCCCGGAGTGGAGGCGG
CCGAGCGCGCCGGGGTGCCCGCCTTCCTGGAGACCTCCGCGCCCCGCAACCTCCCCTTCTACGAGCGGCT
CGGCTTCACCGTCACCGCCGACGTCGAGGTGCCCGAAGGACCGCGCACCTGGTGCATGACCCGCAAGCCC
GGTGCCTGAAATCAACCTCTGGATTACAAAATTTGTGAAAGATTGACTGGTATTCTTAACTATGTTGCTC
CTTTTACGCTATGTGGATACGCTGCTTTAATGCCTTTGTATCATGCGTTAACTAAACTTGTTTATTGCAG
CTTATAATGGTTACAAATAAAGCAATAGCATCACAAATTTCACAAATAAAGCATTTTTTTCACTGCATTC
TAGTTGTGGTTTGTCCAAACTCATCAATGTATCTTATCATGTCTGGAATTGACTCAAATGATGTCAATTA
GTCTATCAGAAGCTCATCTGGTCTCCCTTCCGGGCCTGCAGGGGCGCCTGATGCGGTATTTTCTCCTTAC
GCATCTGTGCGGTATTTCACACCGCATA
[95 nt withheld, positions 8429-8523]
T
[46 nt withheld, positions 8525-8570]
C
[141 nt withheld, positions 8572-8712]
CCTTTGACGTTGGAGTCCACGTTCTTT
[37 nt withheld, positions 8740-8776]
ACTCTATCTCGGGCTATTCTTTTGATTTATAAGGGATTTTGCCGATTTCGGTCTATTGGTTAAAAAATGA
GCTGATTTAACAAAAATTTAACGCGAATTTTAACAAAATATTAACGTTTACAATTTTATGGTGCACTCTC
AGTACAATCTGCTCTGATGCCGCATAGTTAAGCCAGCCCCGACACCCGCCAACACCCGCTGACGCGCCCT
GACGGGCTTGTCTGCTCCCGGCATCCGCTTACAGACAAGCTGTGACCGTCTCCGGGAGCTGCATGTGTCA
GAGGTTTTCACCGTCATCACCGAAACGCGCGAGACGAAAGGGCCTCGTGATACGCCTATTTTTATAGGTT
AATGTCATGATAATAATGGTTTCTTAGACGTCAGGTGGCACTTTTCGGGGAAATGTGCGCGGAACCCCTA
TTTGTTTATTTTTCTAAATACATTCAAATATGTATCCGCTCATGAGACAATAACCCTGATAAATGCTTCA
ATAATATTGAAAAAGGAAGAGTATGAGTATTCAACATTTCCGTGTCGCCCTTATTCCCTTTTTTGCGGCA
TTTTGCCTTCCTGTTTTTGCTCACCCAGAAACGCTGGTGAAAGTAAAAGATGCTGAAGATCAGTTGGGTG
CACGAGTGGGTTACATCGAACTGGATCTCAACAGCGGTAAGATCCTTGAGAGTTTTCGCCCCGAAGAACG
TTTTCCAATGATGAGCACTTTTAAAGTTCTGCTATGTGGCGCGGTATTATCCCGTATTGACGCCGGGCAA
GAGCAACTCGGTCGCCGCATACACTATTCTCAGAATGACTTGGTTGAGTACTCACCAGTCACAGAAAAGC
ATCTTACGGATGGCATGACAGTAAGAGAATTATGCAGTGCTGCCATAACCATGAGTGATAACACTGCGGC
CAACTTACTTCTGACAACGATCGGAGGACCGAAGGAGCTAACCGCTTTTTTGCACAACATGGGGGATCAT
GTAACTCGCCTTGATCGTTGGGAACCGGAGCTGAATGAAGCCATACCAAACGACGAGCGTGACACCACGA
TGCCTGTAGCAATGGCAACAACGTTGCGCAAACTATTAACTGGCGAACTACTTACTCTAGCTTCCCGGCA
ACAATTAATAGACTGGATGGAGGCGGATAAAGTTGCAGGACCACTTCTGCGCTCGGCCCTTCCGGCTGGC
TGGTTTATTGCTGATAAATCTGGAGCCGGTGAGCGTGGAAGCCGCGGTATCATTGCAGCACTGGGGCCAG
ATGGTAAGCCCTCCCGTATCGTAGTTATCTACACGACGGGGAGTCAGGCAACTATGGATGAACGAAATAG
ACAGATCGCTGAGATAGGTGCCTCACTGATTAAGCATTGGTAACTGTCAGACCAAGTTTACTCATATATA
CTTTAGATTGATTTAAAACTTCATTTTTAATTTAAAAGGATCTAGGTGAAGATCCTTTTTGATAATCTCA
TGACCAAAATCCCTTAACGTGAGTTTTCGTTCCACTGAGCGTCAGACCCCGTAGAAAAGATCAAAGGATC
TTCTTGAGATCCTTTTTTTCTGCGCGTAATCTGCTGCTTGCAAACAAAAAAACCACCGCTACCAGCGGTG
GTTTGTTTGCCGGATCAAGAGCTACCAACTCTTTTTCCGAAGGTAACTGGCTTCAGCAGAGCGCAGATAC
CAAATACTGTTCTTCTAGTGTAGCCGTAGTTAGGCCACCACTTCAAGAACTCTGTAGCACCGCCTACATA
CCTCGCTCTGCTAATCCTGTTACCAGTGGCTGCTGCCAGTGGCGATAAGTCGTGTCTTACCGGGTTGGAC
TCAAGACGATAGTTACCGGATAAGGCGCAGCGGTCGGGCTGAACGGGGGGTTCGTGCACACAGCCCAGCT
TGGAGCGAACGACCTACACCGAACTGAGATACCTACAGCGTGAGCTATGAGAAAGCGCCACGCTTCCCGA
AGGGAGAAAGGCGGACAGGTATCCGGTAAGCGGCAGGGTCGGAACAGGAGAGCGCACGAGGGAGCTTCCA
GGGGGAAACGCCTGGTATCTTTATAGTCCTGTCGGGTTTCGCCACCTCTGACTTGAGCGTCGATTTTTGT
GATGCTCGTCAGGGGGGCGGAGCCTATGGAAAAACGCCAGCAACGCGGCCTTTTTACGGTTCCTGGCCTT
TTGCTGGCCTTTTGCTCACATGT
Features (pLannotate 1.2.2; 26 found; start..end, strand, type, name):
      1..241     +  promoter       U6 promoter: RNA polymerase III promoter for human U6 snRNA
    271..346     +  misc_RNA       gRNA scaffold: guide RNA scaffold for the Streptococcus pyogenes CRISPR/Cas9 system
    353..396     +  misc_RNA       gRNA scaffold (fragment): guide RNA scaffold for the Streptococcus pyogenes CRISPR/Cas9 system
    443..728     +  enhancer       CMV enhancer: human cytomegalovirus immediate early enhancer; contains an 18-bp deletion relative to the standard CMV enhancer
    730..851     +  promoter       chicken β-actin promoter (fragment): contains a 21-bp deletion relative to the standard chicken β-actin promoter
    861..882     +  promoter       chicken β-actin promoter (fragment): No description available
    897..1074    +  promoter       chicken β-actin promoter (fragment): No description available
   1075..1302    +  intron         hybrid intron: hybrid between chicken β-actin (CBA) and minute virus of mice (MMV) introns (Gray et al., 2011)
   1440..3041    +  CDS            Cas9(N): N-terminal portion of Streptococcus pyogenes Cas9 (Zetsche et al., 2015)
   3042..5540    +  CDS            Cas9(C): C-terminal portion of Streptococcus pyogenes Cas9 (Zetsche et al., 2015)
   5541..5588    +  CDS            nucleoplasmin NLS: bipartite nuclear localization signal from nucleoplasmin
   5622..5733    +  polyA_signal   bGH poly(A) signal: bovine growth hormone polyadenylation signal
   5838..5978    +  repeat_region  AAV2 ITR: inverted terminal repeat of adeno-associated virus serotype 2 inverted
   6123..6334    +  promoter       EF-1α core promoter: core promoter for human elongation factor EF-1α
   6347..6615    +  LTR            5' LTR (truncated): truncated 5' long terminal repeat (LTR) from human T-cell leukemia virus (HTLV) type 1
   6672..7336    +  CDS            CopGFP (fragment): green fluorescent protein 2 from Pontellina plumata, also known as ppluGFP2 (Shagin et al., 2004)
   7460..8059    +  CDS            PuroR: puromycin N-acetyltransferase; pac from Streptomyces alboniger; confers resistance to puromycin
   8060..8166    +  misc_feature   WPRE (fragment): woodchuck hepatitis virus posttranscriptional regulatory element
   8175..8296    +  polyA_signal   SV40 poly(A) signal: SV40 polyadenylation signal
   8377..8428    -  misc_feature   bom (fragment): basis of mobility region from pBR322
   8447..8902    +  rep_origin     f1 ori (sequence partly withheld): f1 bacteriophage origin of replication; arrow indicates direction of (+) strand synthesis
   8903..8952    -  misc_feature   bom (fragment): basis of mobility region from pBR322
   9054..9089    -  CDS            rop (fragment): Rop protein, which maintains plasmids at low copy number; rop
   9184..9288    +  promoter       AmpR promoter: bla
   9289..10149   +  CDS            AmpR: β-lactamase; bla; confers resistance to ampicillin, carbenicillin, and related antibiotics
  10320..10908   +  rep_origin     ori: high-copy-number ColE1/pMB1/pBR322/pUC origin of replication
