[The description below was written by a language model from this plasmid's Addgene catalogue record and pLannotate feature annotations shown in this document.]
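Description:
pX330A-Prdm14-L4-#2 is an all-in-one mammalian CRISPR/Cas9 expression plasmid built on the pX330A backbone and designed to help delete a genomic region within the mouse Prdm14 gene. It is propagated in E. coli as a high-copy plasmid through a ColE1/pUC-type origin with ampicillin selection (AmpR, β-lactamase). An f1 phage origin is also present. The sequenced record is about 11 kb.

The guide RNA is produced from a human U6 RNA polymerase III promoter, which drives a Prdm14-targeting spacer fused to the Streptococcus pyogenes gRNA scaffold. A second, partial scaffold fragment is annotated immediately downstream. Cas9 is expressed from a separate Pol II unit made up of a CMV enhancer, chicken β-actin promoter and hybrid intron (a CBh-type arrangement). The S. pyogenes Cas9 coding sequence is annotated as contiguous N- and C-terminal portions and ends in a nucleoplasmin nuclear localization signal and a bGH polyadenylation signal. A single AAV2 ITR is annotated after this cassette.

The feature table also shows a third cassette that the catalogue entry does not mention. It contains an EF-1α core promoter with an HTLV-1 LTR segment, followed by CopGFP and the puromycin resistance gene, then a WPRE fragment and an SV40 poly(A) signal. This cassette would allow transfected cells to be identified by fluorescence or enriched with puromycin, although the record does not say how the two coding sequences are linked.

Deleting a locus normally requires two flanking cuts, and the "L4-#2" name suggests this plasmid belongs to a set of guides. However, the record does not identify partner constructs or the exact region removed.
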