Addgene plasmid #171512: pX330A-Prdm14-L4-#2
Purpose: deletion of a genomic locus in Prdm14 gene
Depositing lab: Hans Schöler. Depositing organization: Max Planck Institute for Molecular Biomedicine. Publication: Residual pluripotency is required for inductive germ cell segregation. Aramaki S, Kagiwada S, Wu G, Obridge D, Adachi K, Kutejova E, Lickert H, Hubner K, Scholer HR. EMBO Rep. 2021 Aug 4;22(8):e52553. doi: 10.15252/embr.202152553. Epub 2021 Jun 22. PubMed 34156139.
Backbone
  Vector backbone: px330A
  Vector type: Mammalian Expression, CRISPR
Growth in bacteria
  Bacterial resistance: Ampicillin, 100 μg/mL
  Growth temperature: 37°C
  Growth strain: DH5alpha
  Copy number: High Copy
Gene/Insert
  Gene/Insert name: Prdm14
  gRNA/shRNA sequence: GGTCTATCTGGCTCCGTTGC
  Species: M. musculus (mouse)
  Entrez Gene: Prdm14
  Cloning method: Restriction Enzyme; 5′ cloning site unknown (unknown if destroyed); 3′ cloning site unknown (unknown if destroyed)
  Sequencing primers: 5′ unknown
Terms and licenses: Academic/Nonprofit Terms; Industry Terms: Not Available to Industry
How to cite: pX330A-Prdm14-L4-#2 was a gift from Hans Schöler (Addgene plasmid # 171512 ; http://n2t.net/addgene:171512 ; RRID:Addgene_171512)
